>Addgene plasmid #248202 | pTIR_Poetur_RFP | addgene full sequence | sequence record 496425 | Addgene NGS Result
GTGCTGCCATAACCATGAGTGATAACACTGCGGCCAACTTACTTCTGACAACGATCGGAGGACCGAAGGA
GCTAACCGCTTTTTTGCACAACATGGGGGATCATGTAACTCGCCTTGATCGTTGGGAACCGGAGCTGAAT
GAAGCCATACCAAACGACGAGCGTGACACCACGATGCCTGTAGCAATGGCAACAACGTTGCGCAAACTAT
TAACTGGCGAACTACTTACTCTAGCTTCCCGGCAACAATTAATAGACTGGATGGAGGCGGATAAAGTTGC
AGGACCACTTCTGCGCTCGGCCCTTCCGGCTGGCTGGTTTATTGCTGATAAATCTGGAGCCGGTGAGCGT
GGGTCTCGCGGTATCATTGCAGCACTGGGGCCAGATGGTAAGCCCTCCCGTATCGTAGTTATCTACACGA
CGGGGAGTCAGGCAACTATGGATGAACGAAATAGACAGATCGCTGAGATAGGTGCCTCACTGATTAAGCA
TTGGTAACTGTCAGACCAAGTTTACTCATATATACTTTAGATTGATTTAAAACTTCATTTTTAATTTAAA
AGGATCTAGGTGAAGATCCTTTTTGATAATCTCATGACCAAAATCCCTTAACGTGAGTTTTCGTTCCACT
GAGCGTCAGACCCCGTAGAAAAGATCAAAGGATCTTCTTGAGATCCTTTTTTTCTGCGCGTAATCTGCTG
CTTGCAAACAAAAAAACCACCGCTACCAGCGGTGGTTTGTTTGCCGGATCAAGAGCTACCAACTCTTTTT
CCGAAGGTAACTGGCTTCAGCAGAGCGCAGATACCAAATACTGTTCTTCTAGTGTAGCCGTAGTTAGGCC
ACCACTTCAAGAACTCTGTAGCACCGCCTACATACCTCGCTCTGCTAATCCTGTTACCAGTGGCTGCTGC
CAGTGGCGATAAGTCGTGTCTTACCGGGTTGGACTCAAGACGATAGTTACCGGATAAGGCGCAGCGGTCG
GGCTGAACGGGGGGTTCGTGCACACAGCCCAGCTTGGAGCGAACGACCTACACCGAACTGAGATACCTAC
AGCGTGAGCTATGAGAAAGCGCCACGCTTCCCGAAGGGAGAAAGGCGGACAGGTATCCGGTAAGCGGCAG
GGTCGGAACAGGAGAGCGCACGAGGGAGCTTCCAGGGGGAAACGCCTGGTATCTTTATAGTCCTGTCGGG
TTTCGCCACCTCTGACTTGAGCGTCGATTTTTGTGATGCTCGTCAGGGGGGCGGAGCCTATGGAAAAACG
CCAGCAACGCGGCCTTTTTACGGTTCCTGGCCTTTTGCTGCCTTAACCCTTGTGTTATGTTTCGGGTCAA
TTTGACCCGTTTCGATTTTTGAGTTGACCAAAGTGCAGGTTATTCTTATTTTTTTTCCATGAAATCTTGT
GACTTTTCCGCATCTAGGGTCATGAACTTCTGAGTAAAATCTGGAGTCTTTGTATGAAGGATCTGCGATC
GCTCCGGTGCCCGTCAGTGGGCAGAGCGCACATCGCCCACAGTCCCCGAGAAGTTGGGGGGAGGGGTCGG
CAATTGAACGGGTGCCTAGAGAAGGTGGCGCGGGGTAAACTGGGAAAGTGATGTCGTGTACTGGCTCCGC
CTTTTTCCCGAGGGTGGGGGAGAACCGTATATAAGTGCAGTAGTCGCCGTGAACGTTCTTTTTCGCAACG
GGTTTGCCGCCAGAACACAGCTGAAGCTTCGAGGGGCTCGCATCTCTCCTTCACGCGCCCGCCGCCCTAC
CTGAGGCCGCCATCCACGCCGGTTGAGTCGCGTTCTGCCGCCTCCCGCCTGTGGTGCCTCCTGAACTGCG
TCCGCCGTCTAGGTAAGTTTAAAGCTCAGGTCGAGACCGGGCCTTTGTCCGGCGCTCCCTTGGAGCCTAC
CTAGACTCAGCCGGCTCTCCACGCTTTGCCTGACCCTGCTTGCTCAACTCTACGTCTTTGTTTCGTTTTC
TGTTCTGCGCCGTTACAGATCCAAGCTGTGACCGGCGCCTACGATATCGCCACCATGGCCAGCTCCGAGG
ATGTCATCAAAGAGTTTATGAGATTTAAGGTCAAGATGGAGGGAAGCGTCAACGGACACGAGTTCGAGAT
TGAGGGAGAAGGAGAAGGCCGGCCTTACGAGGGCACACAAACCGCTAAGCTCAAGGTCACAAAAGGAGGA
CCCCTCCCCTTCTCCTGGGATATTCTGAGCCCTCAGTTCCAGTACGGAAGCAAAGCCTATGTTAAACACC
CTGCCGACATCCCTGACTATCTGAAGCTCTCCTTCCCTGAAGGCTTCAAGTGGGAGAGATTCATGAACTT
CGAGGACGGAGGCGTGGTGACAGTCACACAAGATAGCACCCTCCAGGACGGAGAGTTTATTTATAAGGTG
AAACTCAGAGGAACCAACTTCCCCTCCGATGGCCCTGTCATGCAAAAAAAAACAATGGGATGGGAAGCCT
CCACCGAGAGAATGTATCCTGAGGATGGCGCTCTGAAAGGCGAAATTAAAATGAGACTGAAACTCAAAGA
CGGAGGACACTACGATGCCGAGGTCAAAACAACCTACAAGGCCAAGAAACAAGTGCAGCTGCCTGGCGCC
TACATGACTGATATTAAACTCGACATTATCAGCCATAATGGGGACTACACCATCGTGGAACAATATGAGA
GAGCTGAGGGCAGACATAGCACAGGCGCTGGATAAGTCGACAATCAACCTCTGATTACAAAATTTGTGAA
AGATTGACTGGTATTCTTAACTATGTTGCTCCTTTTACGCTATGTGGATACGCTGCTTTAATGCCTTTGT
ATCATGCGTTAACTAAACTTGTTTATTGCAGCTTATAATGGTTACAAATAAAGCAATAGCATCACAAATT
TCACAAATAAAGCATTTTTTTCACTGCATTCTAGTTGTGGTTTGTCCAAACTCATCAATGTATCTTATCA
TGTCTGGAATTGACTCAAATGATGTCAATTAGTCTATCAGAAGCTATCTGGTCTCCCTTGAGCTCTTTCA
TAAGCGTGTATGTAATCTAAAATAAAGTTCTGACTGGTTTGACTTCATTTTTTGACTGTTTTCAGACGGA
TTACACAATACGGGTCAAAATGACCCGCAACATCATAAATGTAATTATTTCTCAACATAATACAAGGGTT
AAAGGAGCCTCGTGATACGCCTATTTTTATAGGTTAATGTCATGATAATAATGGTTTCTTAGACGTCAGG
TGGCACTTTTCGGGGAAATGTGCGCGGAACCCCTATTTGTTTATTTTTCTAAATACATTCAAATATGTAT
CCGCTCATGAGACAATAACCCTGATAAATGCTTCAATAATATTGAAAAAGGAAGAGTATGAGTATTCAAC
ATTTCCGTGTCGCCCTTATTCCCTTTTTTGCGGCATTTTGCCTTCCTGTTTTTGCTCACCCAGAAACGCT
GGTGAAAGTAAAAGATGCTGAAGATCAGTTGGGTGCACGAGTGGGTTACATCGAACTGGATCTCAACAGC
GGTAAGATCCTTGAGAGTTTTCGCCCCGAAGAACGTTTTCCAATGATGAGCACTTTTAAAGTTCTGCTAT
GTGGCGCGGTATTATCCCGTATTGACGCCGGGCAAGAGCAACTCGGTCGCCGCATACACTATTCTCAGAA
TGACTTGGTTGAGTACTCACCAGTCACAGAAAAGCATCTTACGGATGGCATGACAGTAAGAGAATTATGC
A
Features (pLannotate 1.2.2; 8 found; start..end, strand, type, name):
    668..1256    +  rep_origin     ori: high-copy-number ColE1/pMB1/pBR322/pUC origin of replication
   1489..1700    +  promoter       EF-1α core promoter: core promoter for human elongation factor EF-1α
   1713..1981    +  LTR            5' LTR (truncated): truncated 5' long terminal repeat (LTR) from human T-cell leukemia virus (HTLV) type 1
   2015..2689    +  CDS            mRFP1: mRFP1 is a basic (constitutively fluorescent) red fluorescent protein published in 2002, derived from Discosoma sp.. It is reported to be a somewhat slowly-maturing monomer with low acid sensitivity.
   2702..2807    +  misc_feature   WPRE (fragment): woodchuck hepatitis virus posttranscriptional regulatory element
   2816..2937    +  polyA_signal   SV40 poly(A) signal: SV40 polyadenylation signal
   3243..3347    +  promoter       AmpR promoter: bla
   3348..497     +  CDS            AmpR (across the origin): β-lactamase; bla; confers resistance to ampicillin, carbenicillin, and related antibiotics
