[The description below was written by a language model from this plasmid's Addgene catalogue record and pLannotate feature annotations shown in this document.]
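Description:
pTIR_Poetur_RFP is a compact (about 3.7 kb) mammalian expression plasmid built on the pTIR backbone and described in the record as the RFP cargo plasmid for "Poetur". It comes from work on the discovery and engineering of hyperactive transposases. The name suggests that the reporter cassette is flanked by the terminal inverted repeats (TIRs) recognised by the Poetur transposase, making it the donor half of a two-component transposition system. However, the automated feature table does not annotate any TIRs, so their positions and extent cannot be confirmed from the record. No transposase coding sequence is annotated on this plasmid, which implies the enzyme is supplied separately. In bacteria the plasmid replicates from a high-copy ColE1/pUC-type origin and is selected with ampicillin through the bla gene under its own promoter.

The payload is a single expression unit. An EF-1α core promoter is followed by a truncated HTLV-1 5' LTR segment, a composite arrangement commonly used to give strong constitutive transcription and efficient translation in mammalian cells. This drives mRFP1, a monomeric red fluorescent protein derived from Discosoma. Downstream lie a short WPRE fragment, an element that normally enhances transcript stability and expression, and an SV40 polyadenylation signal. No mammalian drug-selection marker is annotated, so red fluorescence is the only readout. The likely use is to measure transposase activity: after co-delivery with a transposase source, stable RFP expression would report genomic integration of the cargo, although the record does not describe the assay itself.
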