Addgene plasmid #248202: pTIR_Poetur_RFP
Purpose: Poetur RFP cargo plasmid
Depositing lab: Marc Güell. Depositing organization: Universitat Pompeu Fabra. Publication: Discovery and protein language model-guided design of hyperactive transposases. Ivancic D, Agudelo A, Lindstrom-Vautrin J, Jaraba-Wallace J, Gallo M, Das R, Ragel A, Herrero-Vicente J, Higueras I, Billeci F, Sanvicente-Garcia M, Petazzi P, Ferruz N, Sanchez-Mejias A, Guell M. Nat Biotechnol. 2025 Oct 2. doi: 10.1038/s41587-025-02816-4. PubMed 41039042.
Backbone
  Vector backbone: pTIR
  Vector type: Mammalian Expression
Growth in bacteria
  Bacterial resistance: Ampicillin, 100 μg/mL
  Growth temperature: 37°C
  Growth strain: DH5alpha
  Copy number: High Copy
Gene/Insert
  Gene/Insert name: RFP
Terms and licenses: Academic/Nonprofit Terms; Industry Terms: Not Available to Industry
How to cite: pTIR_Poetur_RFP was a gift from Marc Güell (Addgene plasmid # 248202 ; http://n2t.net/addgene:248202 ; RRID:Addgene_248202)
